Addgene plasmid #12017: pAG189 CASC2 3'UTR
Depositing lab: David Bartel. Depositing organization: Whitehead Institute for Biomedical Research. Publication: The widespread impact of mammalian MicroRNAs on mRNA repression and evolution. Farh KK, Grimson A, Jan C, Lewis BP, Johnston WK, Lim LP, Burge CB, Bartel DP. Science. 2005 Dec 16. 310(5755):1817-21. 10.1126/science.1121158 PubMed 16308420.
Backbone
  Vector backbone: pIS2
  Backbone manufacturer: pIS2 derived from pRL-SV40 (Promega)
  Backbone size w/o insert (bp): 3700
  Vector type: Mammalian Expression, Luciferase
Growth in bacteria
  Bacterial resistance: Ampicillin, 100 μg/mL
  Growth temperature: 37°C
  Growth strain: DH5alpha
  Copy number: High Copy
Gene/Insert
  Gene/Insert name: N21 3'UTR (alt name: CASC2)
  Species: H. sapiens (human)
  Insert size (bp): 485
  GenBank ID: NM_178816
  Entrez Gene: CASC2 (a.k.a. C10orf5)
  Cloning method: Restriction Enzyme; 5′ cloning site SacI (not destroyed); 3′ cloning site SpeI (not destroyed)
  Sequencing primers: 5′ EBV rev primer (GTGGTTTGTCCAAACTCATC)
Terms and licenses: Academic/Nonprofit Terms; Industry Terms: Not Available to Industry
Depositor comments: CASC2 3'UTR in renilla luciferase reporter plasmid.
How to cite: pAG189 CASC2 3'UTR was a gift from David Bartel (Addgene plasmid # 12017 ; http://n2t.net/addgene:12017 ; RRID:Addgene_12017)
