[The description below was written by a language model from this plasmid's Addgene catalogue record and pLannotate feature annotations shown in this document.]
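Description:
pAG189 CASC2 3'UTR is a mammalian Renilla luciferase reporter plasmid built on pIS2, a derivative of the commercial pRL-SV40 vector. It carries a 485 bp fragment of the human CASC2 (C10orf5, listed in the record as N21) 3' untranslated region. It is propagated in E. coli as a high-copy plasmid through a ColE1/pUC-type origin and is selected with ampicillin through the bla (β-lactamase) gene and its own promoter. The annotated depositor sequence is about 4.2 kb, which agrees with a roughly 3.7 kb backbone plus the insert.

The expression unit is driven by the SV40 enhancer and early promoter, followed by a chimeric β-globin/immunoglobulin intron that generally improves mRNA processing and expression. A T7 promoter lies just upstream of the coding sequence and allows in vitro transcription. The Rluc open reading frame comes next. The CASC2 3'UTR fragment was cloned between SacI and SpeI sites, both of which are retained. The insert is not annotated as a feature, but the unannotated gap between the end of Rluc and the SV40 polyadenylation signal is where it would be expected to sit. The poly(A) signal and a short adjacent large T antigen fragment are annotated on the minus strand; the latter is a remnant of the SV40 late-region sequence.

Because the luciferase transcript carries the CASC2 3'UTR, reporter output reflects post-transcriptional regulation acting through that UTR. The associated publication concerns microRNA-mediated mRNA repression in mammals, so the plasmid is suited to transfection assays that test whether the UTR confers microRNA-dependent repression. Such assays are typically normalised to a co-transfected control reporter, though the record does not describe a specific microRNA or target site.
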