Features (pLannotate 1.2.2; 9 found; start..end, strand, type, name):
     62..419     +  promoter       SV40 promoter: SV40 enhancer and early promoter
    489..621     +  intron         chimeric intron: chimera between introns from human β-globin and immunoglobulin heavy chain genes
    666..684     +  promoter       T7 promoter: promoter for bacteriophage T7 RNA polymerase
    694..1629    +  CDS            Rluc: luciferase from the anthozoan coelenterate Renilla reniformis (sea pansy)
   2165..2286    -  polyA_signal   SV40 poly(A) signal: SV40 polyadenylation signal
   2309..2377    -  CDS            large T antigen (fragment): large T antigen from SV40 (simian virus 40)
   2419..2523    +  promoter       AmpR promoter: bla
   2524..3384    +  CDS            AmpR: β-lactamase; bla; confers resistance to ampicillin, carbenicillin, and related antibiotics
   3555..4143    +  rep_origin     ori: high-copy-number ColE1/pMB1/pBR322/pUC origin of replication
>Addgene plasmid #12017 | pAG189 CASC2 3'UTR | depositor full sequence | sequence record 7175 | Author sequence
AGATCTGCGCAGCACCATGGCCTGAAATAACCTCTGAAAGAGGAACTTGGTTAGGTACCTTCTGAGGCGG
AAAGAACCAGCTGTGGAATGTGTGTCAGTTAGGGTGTGGAAAGTCCCCAGGCTCCCCAGCAGGCAGAAGT
ATGCAAAGCATGCATCTCAATTAGTCAGCAACCAGGTGTGGAAAGTCCCCAGGCTCCCCAGCAGGCAGAA
GTATGCAAAGCATGCATCTCAATTAGTCAGCAACCATAGTCCCGCCCCTAACTCCGCCCATCCCGCCCCT
AACTCCGCCCAGTTCCGCCCATTCTCCGCCCCATGGCTGACTAATTTTTTTTATTTATGCAGAGGCCGAG
GCCGCCTCGGCCTCTGAGCTATTCCAGAAGTAGTGAGGAGGCTTTTTTGGAGGCCTAGGCTTTTGCAAAA
AGCTTGATTCTTCTGACACAACAGTCTCGAACTTAAGCTGCAGAAGTTGGTCGTGAGGCACTGGGCAGGT
AAGTATCAAGGTTACAAGACAGGTTTAAGGAGACCAATAGAAACTGGGCTTGTCGAGACAGAGAAGACTC
TTGCGTTTCTGATAGGCACCTATTGGTCTTACTGACATCCACTTTGCCTTTCTCTCCACAGGTGTCCACT
CCCAGTTCAATTACAGCTCTTAAGGCTAGAGTACTTAATACGACTCACTATAGGCTAGCCACCATGACTT
CGAAAGTTTATGATCCAGAACAAAGGAAACGGATGATAACTGGTCCGCAGTGGTGGGCCAGATGTAAACA
AATGAATGTTCTTGATTCATTTATTAATTATTATGATTCAGAAAAACATGCAGAAAATGCTGTTATTTTT
TTACATGGTAACGCGGCCTCTTCTTATTTATGGCGACATGTTGTGCCACATATTGAGCCAGTAGCGCGGT
GTATTATACCAGACCTTATTGGTATGGGCAAATCAGGCAAATCTGGTAATGGTTCTTATAGGTTACTTGA
TCATTACAAATATCTTACTGCATGGTTTGAACTTCTTAATTTACCAAAGAAGATCATTTTTGTCGGCCAT
GATTGGGGTGCTTGTTTGGCATTTCATTATAGCTATGAGCATCAAGATAAGATCAAAGCAATAGTTCACG
CTGAAAGTGTAGTAGATGTGATTGAATCATGGGATGAATGGCCTGATATTGAAGAAGATATTGCGTTGAT
CAAATCTGAAGAAGGAGAAAAAATGGTTTTGGAGAATAACTTCTTCGTGGAAACCATGTTGCCATCAAAA
ATCATGAGAAAGTTAGAACCAGAAGAATTTGCAGCATATCTTGAACCATTCAAAGAGAAAGGTGAAGTTC
GTCGTCCAACATTATCATGGCCTCGTGAAATCCCGTTAGTAAAAGGTGGTAAACCTGACGTTGTACAAAT
TGTTAGGAATTATAATGCTTATCTACGTGCAAGTGATGATTTACCAAAAATGTTTATTGAATCGGACCCA
GGATTCTTTTCCAATGCTATTGTTGAAGGTGCCAAGAAGTTTCCTAATACTGAATTTGTCAAAGTAAAAG
GTCTTCATTTTTCGCAAGAAGATGCACCTGATGAAATGGGAAAATATATCAAATCGTTCGTTGAGCGAGT
TCTCAAAAATGAACAATAATTCTAGGAGCTCTTTCTTCTAGCATCAAAGGTTGCTTAAAATAACAGTGGA
ACATTTAAAAGCAAGAGAATTCTAATTTACCATCATTCAAATTATGTTAAATCCAACTCAACTTTATAAG
CTAAGGAACATGTGAAGGATAAATAAAAATTTGATAGTTAAGAAGATAAATATATGCAGAGAAATTATGT
GATGAGTCAAATTGATTATTACAGGACAATATACTGTATTAATAAAACAGACTAAATTTAAATGTATTGT
GCAATGGCAAACCTAGTGCCTTCTTGGAAAAACATGCCTTAACAAGCTCATGTGGTTGCAAGGTTGATAA
TATCTTGATAATAACTTATGTTGTTCTTATTCCTAGTAATTGCTGGCCTCCTTATGACCTTCCGCCTAGT
TTCAGGCAGTAGCTAGGAGAGCTAGACTAACTGCTCCAGAGAAGTGAGGCCAAGGCATGCAACAGAGTCA
CTTCTCCGCTTTTCCATTTCAAAGTAGACTAGTGTTCTAGAGCGGCCGCTTCGAGCAGACATGATAAGAT
ACATTGATGAGTTTGGACAAACCACAACTAGAATGCAGTGAAAAAAATGCTTTATTTGTGAAATTTGTGA
TGCTATTGCTTTATTTGTAACCATTATAAGCTGCAATAAACAAGTTAACAACAACAATTGCATTCATTTT
ATGTTTCAGGTTCAGGGGGAGGTGTGGGAGGTTTTTTAAAGCAAGTAAAACCTCTACAAATGTGGTAAAA
TCGATAAGGATCCAGGTGGCACTTTTCGGGGAAATGTGCGCGGAACCCCTATTTGTTTATTTTTCTAAAT
ACATTCAAATATGTATCCGCTCATGAGACAATAACCCTGATAAATGCTTCAATAATATTGAAAAAGGAAG
AGTATGAGTATTCAACATTTCCGTGTCGCCCTTATTCCCTTTTTTGCGGCATTTTGCCTTCCTGTTTTTG
CTCACCCAGAAACGCTGGTGAAAGTAAAAGATGCTGAAGATCAGTTGGGTGCACGAGTGGGTTACATCGA
ACTGGATCTCAACAGCGGTAAGATCCTTGAGAGTTTTCGCCCCGAAGAACGTTTTCCAATGATGAGCACT
TTTAAAGTTCTGCTATGTGGCGCGGTATTATCCCGTATTGACGCCGGGCAAGAGCAACTCGGTCGCCGCA
TACACTATTCTCAGAATGACTTGGTTGAGTACTCACCAGTCACAGAAAAGCATCTTACGGATGGCATGAC
AGTAAGAGAATTATGCAGTGCTGCCATAACCATGAGTGATAACACTGCGGCCAACTTACTTCTGACAACG
ATCGGAGGACCGAAGGAGCTAACCGCTTTTTTGCACAACATGGGGGATCATGTAACTCGCCTTGATCGTT
GGGAACCGGAGCTGAATGAAGCCATACCAAACGACGAGCGTGACACCACGATGCCTGTAGCAATGGCAAC
AACGTTGCGCAAACTATTAACTGGCGAACTACTTACTCTAGCTTCCCGGCAACAATTAATAGACTGGATG
GAGGCGGATAAAGTTGCAGGACCACTTCTGCGCTCGGCCCTTCCGGCTGGCTGGTTTATTGCTGATAAAT
CTGGAGCCGGTGAGCGTGGGTCTCGCGGTATCATTGCAGCACTGGGGCCAGATGGTAAGCCCTCCCGTAT
CGTAGTTATCTACACGACGGGGAGTCAGGCAACTATGGATGAACGAAATAGACAGATCGCTGAGATAGGT
GCCTCACTGATTAAGCATTGGTAACTGTCAGACCAAGTTTACTCATATATACTTTAGATTGATTTAAAAC
TTCATTTTTAATTTAAAAGGATCTAGGTGAAGATCCTTTTTGATAATCTCATGACCAAAATCCCTTAACG
TGAGTTTTCGTTCCACTGAGCGTCAGACCCCGTAGAAAAGATCAAAGGATCTTCTTGAGATCCTTTTTTT
CTGCGCGTAATCTGCTGCTTGCAAACAAAAAAACCACCGCTACCAGCGGTGGTTTGTTTGCCGGATCAAG
AGCTACCAACTCTTTTTCCGAAGGTAACTGGCTTCAGCAGAGCGCAGATACCAAATACTGTTCTTCTAGT
GTAGCCGTAGTTAGGCCACCACTTCAAGAACTCTGTAGCACCGCCTACATACCTCGCTCTGCTAATCCTG
TTACCAGTGGCTGCTGCCAGTGGCGATAAGTCGTGTCTTACCGGGTTGGACTCAAGACGATAGTTACCGG
ATAAGGCGCAGCGGTCGGGCTGAACGGGGGGTTCGTGCACACAGCCCAGCTTGGAGCGAACGACCTACAC
CGAACTGAGATACCTACAGCGTGAGCTATGAGAAAGCGCCACGCTTCCCGAAGGGAGAAAGGCGGACAGG
TATCCGGTAAGCGGCAGGGTCGGAACAGGAGAGCGCACGAGGGAGCTTCCAGGGGGAAACGCCTGGTATC
TTTATAGTCCTGTCGGGTTTCGCCACCTCTGACTTGAGCGTCGATTTTTGTGATGCTCGTCAGGGGGGCG
GAGCCTATGGAAAAACGCCAGCAACGCGGCCTTTTTACGGTTCCTGGCCTTTTGCTGGCCTTTTGCTCAC
ATGGCTCGAC
