>Addgene plasmid #12017 | pAG189 CASC2 3'UTR | addgene partial sequence | sequence record 18610 | 12017 with EBV-rev
TCTACTTTGAAATGGAAAAGCGGAGAAGTGACTCTGTTGCATGCCTTGGCCTCACTTCTCTGGAGCAGTT
AGTCTAGCTCTCCTAGCTACTGCCTGAAACTAGGCGGAAGGTCATAAGGAGGCCAGCAATTACTAGGAAT
AAGAACAACATAAGTTATTATCAAGATATTATCAACCTTGCAACCACATGAGCTTGTTAAGGCATGTTTT
TCCAAGAAGGCACTAGGTTTGCCATTGCACAATACATTTAAATTTAGTCTGTTTTATTAATACAGTATAT
TGTCCTGTAATAATCAATTTGACTCATCACATAATTTCTCTGCATATATTTATCTTCTTAACTATCAAAT
TTTTATTTATCCTTCACATGTTCCTTAGCTTATAAAGTTGAGTTGGATTTAACATAATTTGAATGATGGT
AAATTAGAATTCTCTTGCTTTTGAATGTTCCACTGTTATTTTAAGCAACCTTTGATGCTAGAAGAAAGAG
CTCCTAGAATTATTGTTCATTTTTGAGAACTCGCTCAACGAACGATTTGATATATTTTCCCATTTCATCA
GGTGCATCTTCTTGCGAAAAATGAAGACCTTTTACTTTGACAAATTCAGTATTAGGAAACTTCTTGGCAC
CTTCAACAATAGCATTGGAAAGATCCTGGGTCCGATTCAATAAACATTTTTGGTAATCATCACT
